Addgene plasmid #133592: pMM586
Purpose: Part Plasmid for dCas9, Part 3(coding sequence)
Depositing lab: Megan McClean. Depositing organization: University of Wisconsin, Madison. Publication: Optogenetic Repressors of Gene Expression in Yeasts Using Light-Controlled Nuclear Localization. Geller SH, Antwi EB, Di Ventura B, McClean MN. Cell Mol Bioeng. 2019 Sep 24;12(5):511-528. doi: 10.1007/s12195-019-00598-9. eCollection 2019 Oct. PubMed 31719930.
Backbone
  Vector backbone: pYTK001
  Vector type: Synthetic Biology
Growth in bacteria
  Bacterial resistance: Chloramphenicol, 25 μg/mL
  Growth temperature: 37°C
  Growth strain: DH5alpha
  Copy number: High Copy
Gene/Insert
  Gene/Insert name: dCas9
  Species: S. cerevisiae (budding yeast)
  Cloning method: Restriction Enzyme; 5′ cloning site Unknown (unknown if destroyed); 3′ cloning site Unknown (unknown if destroyed)
Terms and licenses: Academic/Nonprofit Terms; Industry Terms: Not Available to Industry
How to cite: pMM586 was a gift from Megan McClean (Addgene plasmid # 133592 ; http://n2t.net/addgene:133592 ; RRID:Addgene_133592)
