[The description below was written by a language model from this plasmid's Addgene catalogue record, the feature table of its GenBank file and pLannotate feature annotations shown in this document.]
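Description:
pMM586 is a synthetic-biology "part plasmid" built on the pYTK001 entry backbone, storing a dCas9 open reading frame as a Type 3 (coding sequence) part for hierarchical assembly of yeast expression cassettes. It is a bacterial storage and cloning vector rather than an expression construct. It replicates in E. coli from a high-copy ColE1/pUC-type origin and is selected with chloramphenicol through a cat gene driven by its own cat promoter, with a minimal lambda t0 terminator lying between the marker and the insert. No yeast origin, yeast selectable marker, promoter or terminator for the insert is annotated, consistent with a part that must be combined with separate promoter, terminator and vector-backbone parts before it can be expressed.

The payload occupies most of the roughly 5.8 kb plasmid. The depositor's GenBank record leaves this region unannotated. Automated annotation of the sequencing result (a slightly longer record, 5,815 versus 5,778 nt) identifies it as Streptococcus pyogenes Cas9, split into a short N-terminal fragment and a main match. That split may reflect sequence divergence at that position, but the record does not list the inactivating mutations that define dCas9. The catalogue gives the insert species as S. cerevisiae, which probably refers to the intended host rather than the origin of the gene. A short hit to an RSF origin fragment is likely incidental. The cloning sites are recorded as unknown.

The associated work concerns optogenetic repressors of gene expression in yeasts based on light-controlled nuclear localization, so this part was presumably used to assemble dCas9-based repressor constructs. No tags, localization signals or light-responsive domains are annotated in this plasmid.
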