LOCUS       Exported 5778 bp ds-DNA circular SYN 13-MAY-2021
DEFINITION  Part Plasmid for dCas9, Part 3(coding sequence).
ACCESSION   .
VERSION     .
KEYWORDS    pMM586
SOURCE      synthetic DNA construct
  ORGANISM  synthetic DNA construct
REFERENCE   1 (bases 1 to 5778)
  AUTHORS   Geller SH, Antwi EB, Di Ventura B, McClean MN
  TITLE     Optogenetic Repressors of Gene Expression in Yeasts Using
            Light-Controlled Nuclear Localization.
  JOURNAL   Cell Mol Bioeng. 2019 Sep 24;12(5):511-528. doi:
            10.1007/s12195-019-00598-9. eCollection 2019 Oct.
  PUBMED    31719930
REFERENCE   2 (bases 1 to 5778)
  AUTHORS   .
  TITLE     Direct Submission
  JOURNAL   Exported May 13, 2021 from SnapGene Server 1.1.58
            http://www.snapgene.com
FEATURES             Location/Qualifiers
     source          1..5778
                     /organism="synthetic DNA construct"
                     /mol_type="other DNA"
     terminator      4143..4177
                     /label=lambda t0 terminator
                     /note="minimal transcription terminator from phage lambda
                     (Scholtissek and Grosse, 1987)"
     CDS             complement(4248..4907)
                     /codon_start=1
                     /gene="cat"
                     /product="chloramphenicol acetyltransferase"
                     /label=CmR
                     /note="confers resistance to chloramphenicol"
                     /translation="MEKKITGYTTVDISQWHRKEHFEAFQSVAQCTYNQTVQLDITAFL
                     KTVKKNKHKFYPAFIHILARLMNAHPEFRMAMKDGELVIWDSVHPCYTVFHEQTETFSS
                     LWSEYHDDFRQFLHIYSQDVACYGENLAYFPKGFIENMFFVSANPWVSFTSFDLNVANM
                     DNFFAPVFTMGKYYTQGDKVLMPLAIQVHHAVCDGFHVGRMLNELQQYCDEWQGGA"
     primer_bind     4822..4841
                     /label=CAT-R
                     /note="Chloramphenicol resistance gene, reverse primer"
     rep_origin      5089..5677
                     /direction=RIGHT
                     /label=ori
                     /note="high-copy-number ColE1/pMB1/pBR322/pUC origin of
                     replication"
     primer_bind     5578..5597
                     /label=pBR322ori-F
                     /note="pBR322 origin, forward primer"
ORIGIN
        1 tcggtctcat atggacaaga agtattctat cggactggcc atcgggacta atagcgtcgg
       61 gtgggccgtg atcactgacg agtacaaggt gccctctaag aagttcaagg tgctcgggaa
      121 caccgaccgg cattccatca agaaaaatct gatcggagct ctcctctttg attcagggga
      181 aaccgctgaa gcaacccgcc tcaagcggac tgctagacgg cggtacacca ggaggaagaa
      241 ccggatttgt taccttcaag agatattctc caacgaaatg gcaaaggtcg acgacagctt
      301 cttccatagg ctggaagaat cattcctcgt ggaagaggat aagaagcatg aacggcatcc
      361 catcttcggt aatatcgtcg acgaggtggc ctatcacgag aaatacccaa ccatctacca
      421 tcttcgcaaa aagctggtgg actcaaccga caaggcagac ctccggctta tctacctggc
      481 cctggcccac atgatcaagt tcagaggcca cttcctgatc gagggcgacc tcaatcctga
      541 caatagcgat gtggataaac tgttcatcca gctggtgcag acttacaacc agctctttga
      601 agagaacccc atcaatgcaa gcggagtcga tgccaaggcc attctgtcag cccggctgtc
      661 aaagagccgc agacttgaga atcttatcgc tcagctgccg ggtgaaaaga aaaatggact
      721 gttcgggaac ctgattgctc tttcacttgg gctgactccc aatttcaagt ctaatttcga
      781 cctggcagag gatgccaagc tgcaactgtc caaggacacc tatgatgacg atctcgacaa
      841 cctcctggcc cagatcggtg accaatacgc cgaccttttc cttgctgcta agaatctttc
      901 tgacgccatc ctgctgtctg acattctccg cgtgaacact gaaatcacca aggcccctct
      961 ttcagcttca atgattaagc ggtatgatga gcaccaccag gacctgaccc tgcttaaggc
     1021 actcgtccgg cagcagcttc cggagaagta caaggaaatc ttctttgacc agtcaaagaa
     1081 tggatacgcc ggctacatcg acggaggtgc ctcccaagag gaattttata agtttatcaa
     1141 acctatcctt gagaagatgg acggcaccga agagctcctc gtgaaactga atcgggagga
     1201 tctgctgcgg aagcagcgca ctttcgacaa tgggagcatt ccccaccaga tccatcttgg
     1261 ggagcttcac gccatccttc ggcgccaaga ggacttctac ccctttctta aggacaacag
     1321 ggagaagatt gagaaaattc tcactttccg catcccctac tacgtgggac ccctcgccag
     1381 aggaaatagc cggtttgctt ggatgaccag aaagtcagaa gaaactatca ctccctggaa
     1441 cttcgaagag gtggtggaca agggagccag cgctcagtca ttcatcgaac ggatgactaa
     1501 cttcgataag aacctcccca atgagaaggt cctgccgaaa cattccctgc tctacgagta
     1561 ctttaccgtg tacaacgagc tgaccaaggt gaaatatgtc accgaaggga tgaggaagcc
     1621 cgcattcctg tcaggcgaac aaaagaaggc aattgtggac cttctgttca agaccaatag
     1681 aaaggtgacc gtgaagcagc tgaaggagga ctatttcaag aaaattgaat gcttcgactc
     1741 tgtggagatt agcggggtcg aagatcggtt caacgcaagc ctgggtacct accatgatct
     1801 gcttaagatc atcaaggaca aggattttct ggacaatgag gagaaagagg acatccttga
     1861 ggacattgtc ctgactctca ctctgttcga ggaccgggaa atgatcgagg agaggcttaa
     1921 gacctacgcc catctgttcg acgataaagt gatgaagcaa cttaaacgga gaagatatac
     1981 cggatgggga cgccttagcc gcaaactcat caacggaatc cgggacaaac agagcggaaa
     2041 gaccattctt gatttcctta agagcgacgg attcgctaat cgcaacttca tgcaacttat
     2101 ccatgatgat tccctgacct ttaaggagga catccagaag gcccaagtgt ctggacaagg
     2161 tgactcactg cacgagcata tcgcaaatct ggctggttca cccgctatta agaagggtat
     2221 tctccagacc gtgaaagtcg tggacgagct ggtcaaggtg atgggtcgcc ataaaccaga
     2281 gaacattgtc atcgagatgg ccagggaaaa ccagactacc cagaagggac agaagaacag
     2341 cagggagcgg atgaaaagaa ttgaggaagg gattaaggag ctcgggtcac agatccttaa
     2401 agagcacccg gtggaaaaca cccagcttca gaatgagaag ctctatctgt actaccttca
     2461 aaatggacgc gatatgtatg tggaccaaga gcttgatatc aacaggctct cagactacga
     2521 cgtggacgcc atcgtccctc agagcttcct caaagacgac tcaattgaca ataaggtgct
     2581 gactcgctca gacaagaacc ggggaaagtc agataacgtg ccctcagagg aagtcgtgaa
     2641 aaagatgaag aactattggc gccagcttct gaacgcaaag ctgatcactc agcggaagtt
     2701 cgacaatctc actaaggctg agaggggcgg actgagcgaa ctggacaaag caggattcat
     2761 taaacggcaa cttgtggaga ctcggcagat tactaaacat gtagcccaaa tccttgactc
     2821 acgcatgaat accaagtacg acgaaaacga caaacttatc cgcgaggtga aggtgattac
     2881 cctgaagtcc aagctggtca gcgatttcag aaaggacttt caattctaca aagtgcggga
     2941 gatcaataac tatcatcatg ctcatgacgc atatctgaat gccgtggtgg gaaccgccct
     3001 gatcaagaag tacccaaagc tggaaagcga gttcgtgtac ggagactaca aggtctacga
     3061 cgtgcgcaag atgattgcca aatctgagca ggagatcgga aaggccaccg caaagtactt
     3121 cttctacagc aacatcatga atttcttcaa gaccgaaatc acccttgcaa acggtgagat
     3181 ccggaagagg ccgctcatcg agactaatgg ggagactggc gaaatcgtgt gggacaaggg
     3241 cagagatttc gctaccgtgc gcaaagtgct ttctatgcct caagtgaaca tcgtgaagaa
     3301 aaccgaggtg caaaccggag gcttttctaa ggaatcaatc ctccccaagc gcaactccga
     3361 caagctcatt gcaaggaaga aggattggga ccctaagaag tacggcggat tcgattcacc
     3421 aactgtggct tattctgtcc tggtcgtggc taaggtggaa aaaggaaagt ctaagaagct
     3481 caagagcgtg aaggaactgc tgggtatcac cattatggag cgcagctcct tcgagaagaa
     3541 cccaattgac tttctcgaag ccaaaggtta caaggaagtc aagaaggacc ttatcatcaa
     3601 gctcccaaag tatagcctgt tcgaactgga gaatgggcgg aagcggatgc tcgcctccgc
     3661 tggcgaactt cagaagggta atgagctggc tctcccctcc aagtacgtga atttcctcta
     3721 ccttgcaagc cattacgaga agctgaaggg gagccccgag gacaacgagc aaaagcaact
     3781 gtttgtggag cagcataagc attatctgga cgagatcatt gagcagattt ccgagttttc
     3841 taaacgcgtc attctcgctg atgccaacct cgataaagtc cttagcgcat acaataagca
     3901 cagagacaaa ccaattcggg agcaggctga gaatatcatc cacctgttca ccctcaccaa
     3961 tcttggtgcc cctgccgcat tcaagtactt cgacaccacc atcgaccgga aacgctatac
     4021 ctccaccaaa gaagtgctgg acgccaccct catccaccag agcatcaccg gactttacga
     4081 aactcggatt gacctctcac agctcggagg ggatgaggga gctggatcct gagaccagac
     4141 caataaaaaa cgcccggcgg caaccgagcg ttctgaacaa atccagatgg agttctgagg
     4201 tcattactgg atctatcaac aggagtccaa gcgagctcga tatcaaatta cgccccgccc
     4261 tgccactcat cgcagtactg ttgtaattca ttaagcattc tgccgacatg gaagccatca
     4321 caaacggcat gatgaacctg aatcgccagc ggcatcagca ccttgtcgcc ttgcgtataa
     4381 tatttgccca tggtgaaaac gggggcgaag aagttgtcca tattggccac gtttaaatca
     4441 aaactggtga aactcaccca gggattggct gaaacgaaaa acatattctc aataaaccct
     4501 ttagggaaat aggccaggtt ttcaccgtaa cacgccacat cttgcgaata tatgtgtaga
     4561 aactgccgga aatcgtcgtg gtattcactc cagagcgatg aaaacgtttc agtttgctca
     4621 tggaaaacgg tgtaacaagg gtgaacacta tcccatatca ccagctcacc gtctttcatt
     4681 gccatacgaa attccggatg agcattcatc aggcgggcaa gaatgtgaat aaaggccgga
     4741 taaaacttgt gcttattttt ctttacggtc tttaaaaagg ccgtaatatc cagctgaacg
     4801 gtctggttat aggtacattg agcaactgac tgaaatgcct caaaatgttc tttacgatgc
     4861 cattgggata tatcaacggt ggtatatcca gtgatttttt tctccatttt agcttcctta
     4921 gctcctgaaa atctcgataa ctcaaaaaat acgcccggta gtgatcttat ttcattatgg
     4981 tgaaagttgg aacctcttac gtgcccgatc aatcatgacc aaaatccctt aacgtgagtt
     5041 ttcgttccac tgagcgtcag accccgtaga aaagatcaaa ggatcttctt gagatccttt
     5101 ttttctgcgc gtaatctgct gcttgcaaac aaaaaaacca ccgctaccag cggtggtttg
     5161 tttgccggat caagagctac caactctttt tccgaaggta actggcttca gcagagcgca
     5221 gataccaaat actgttcttc tagtgtagcc gtagttaggc caccacttca agaactctgt
     5281 agcaccgcct acatacctcg ctctgctaat cctgttacca gtggctgctg ccagtggcga
     5341 taagtcgtgt cttaccgggt tggactcaag acgatagtta ccggataagg cgcagcggtc
     5401 gggctgaacg gggggttcgt gcacacagcc cagcttggag cgaacgacct acaccgaact
     5461 gagataccta cagcgtgagc tatgagaaag cgccacgctt cccgaaggga gaaaggcgga
     5521 caggtatccg gtaagcggca gggtcggaac aggagagcgc acgagggagc ttccaggggg
     5581 aaacgcctgg tatctttata gtcctgtcgg gtttcgccac ctctgacttg agcgtcgatt
     5641 tttgtgatgc tcgtcagggg ggcggagcct atggaaaaac gccagcaacg cggccttttt
     5701 acggttcctg gccttttgct ggccttttgc tcacatgttc tttcctgcgt tatcccctga
     5761 ttctgtggat aaccgtag
//
