Features (pLannotate 1.2.2; 7 found; start..end, strand, type, name):
     12..64      +  rep_origin     RSF ori (fragment): Plasmids containing the RSF 1030 origin of replication can be propagated in E. coli cells that contain additional plasmids with compatible origins.
     76..255     +  CDS            cas9 (fragment): CAS9_STRP1 - Also known as csn1 From Streptococcus pyogenes serotype M1.
    245..4216    +  CDS            cas9: CAS9_STRP1 - Also known as csn1 From Streptococcus pyogenes serotype M1.
   4245..4279    -  terminator     lambda t0 terminator: minimal transcription terminator from phage lambda (Scholtissek and Grosse, 1987)
   4353..5009    -  CDS            cat: CAT_ECOLX - Experimental evidence at protein level: Swiss-Prot protein existence level 1. This enzyme is an effector of chloramphenicol resistance in bacteria. From Escherichia coli. This protein is used as a marker in many commonly used cloning vectors, such as pACYC184.
   5010..5107    -  promoter       cat promoter: promoter of the E. coli cat gene encoding chloramphenicol acetyltransferase
   5191..5779    +  rep_origin     ori: high-copy-number ColE1/pMB1/pBR322/pUC origin of replication
>Addgene plasmid #133592 | pMM586 Sequencing Result | analyzer sequence | sequence record 267037
TTTTGCTGGCCTTTTGCTCACATGTTCTTTCCTGCGTTATCCCCTGATTCTGTGGATAACCGTAGTCGGT
CTCATATGGACAAGAAGTATTCTATCGGACTGGCCATCGGGACTAATAGCGTCGGGTGGGCCGTGATCAC
TGACGAGTACAAGGTGCCCTCTAAGAAGTTCAAGGTGCTCGGGAACACCGACCGGCATTCCATCAAGAAA
AATCTGATCGGAGCTCTCCTCTTTGATTCAGGGGAAACCGCTGATCGGAGCTCTCCTCTTTGATTCAGGG
GAAACCGCTGAAGCAACCCGCCTCAAGCGGACTGCTAGACGGCGGTACACCAGGAGGAAGAACCGGATTT
GTTACCTTCAAGAGATATTCTCCAACGAAATGGCAAAGGTCGACGACAGCTTCTTCCATAGGCTGGAAGA
ATCATTCCTCGTGGAAGAGGATAAGAAGCATGAACGGCATCCCATCTTCGGTAATATCGTCGACGAGGTG
GCCTATCACGAGAAATACCCAACCATCTACCATCTTCGCAAAAAGCTGGTGGACTCAACCGACAAGGCAG
ACCTCCGGCTTATCTACCTGGCCCTGGCCCACATAATCAAGTTCAGAGGCCACTTCCTGATCGAGGGCGA
CCTCAATCCTGACAATAGCGATGTGGATAAACTGTTCATCCAGCTGGTGCAGACTTACAACCAGCTCTTT
GAAGAGAACCCCATCAATGCAAGCGGAGTCGATGCCAAGGCCATTCTGTCAGCCCGGCTGTCAAAGAGCC
GCAGACTTGAGAATCTTATCGCTCAGCTGCCGGGTGAAAAGAAAAATGGACTGTTCGGGAACCTGATTGC
TCTTTCACTTGGGCTGACTCCCAATTTCAAGTCTAATTTCGACCTGGCAGAGGATGCCAAGCTGCAACTG
TCCAAGGACACCTATGATGACGATCTCGACAACCTCCTGGCCCAGATCGGTGACCAATACGCCGACCTTT
TCCTTGCTGCTAAGAATCTTTCTGACGCCATCCTGCTGTCTGACATTATCCGCGTGAACACTGAAATCAC
CAAGGCCCCTCTTTCAGCTTCAATGATTAAGCGGTATGATGAGCACCACCAGGACCTGACCCTGCTTAAG
GCACTCGTCCGGCAGCAGCTTCCGGAGAAGTACAAGGAAATCTTCTTTGACCAGTCAAAGAATGGATACG
CCGGCTACATCGACGGAGGTGCCTCCCAAGAGGAATTTTATAAGTTTATCAAACCTATCCTTGAGAAGAT
GGACGGCACCGAAGAGCTCCTCGTGAAACTGAATCGGGAGGATCTGCTGCGGAAGCAGCGCACTTTCGAC
AATGGGAGCATTCCCCACCAGATCCATCTTGGGGAGCTTCACGCCATCCTTCGGCGCCAAGAGGACTTCT
ACCCCTTTCTTAAGGACAACAGGGAGAAGATTGAGAAAATTCTCACTTTCCGCATCCCCTACTACGTGGG
ACCCCTCGCCAGAGGAAATAGCCGGTTTGCTTGGATGACCAGAAAGTCAGAAGAAACTATCACTCCCTGG
AACTTCGAAGAGGTGGTGGACAAGGGAGCCAGCGCTCAGTCATTCATCGAACGGATGACTAACTTCGATA
AGAACCTCCCCAATGAGAAGGTCCTGCCGAAACATTCCCTGCTCTACGAGTACTTTACCGTGTACAACGA
GCTGACCAAGGTGAAATATGTCACCGAAGGGATGAGGAAGCCCGCATTCCTGTCAGGCGAACAAAAGAAG
GCAATTGTGGACCTTCTGTTCAAGACCAATAGAAAGGTGACCGTGAAGCAGCTGAAGGAGGACTATTTCA
AGAAAATTGAATGCTTCGACTCTGTGGAGATTAGCGGGGTCGAAGATCGGTTCAACGCAAGCCTGGGTAC
CTACCATGATCTGCTTAAGATCATCAAGGACAAGGATTTTCTGGACAATGAGGAGAAAGAGGACATCCTT
GAGGACATTGTCCTGACTCTCACTCTGTTCGAGGACCGGGAAATGATCGAGGAGAGGCTTAAGACCTACG
CCCATCTGTTCGACGATAAAGTGATGAAGCAACTTAAACGGAGAAGATATACCGGATGGGGACGCCTTAG
CCGCAAACTCATCAACGGAATCCGGGACAAACAGAGCGGAAAGACCATTCTTGATTTCCTTAAGAGCGAC
GGATTCGCTAATCGCAACTTCATGCAACTTATCCATGATGATTCCCTGACCTTTAAGGAGGACATCCAGA
AGGCCCAAGTGTCTGGACAAGGTGACTCACTGCACGAGCATATCGCAAATCTGGCTGGTTCACCCGCTAT
TAAGAAGGGTATTCTCCAGACCGTGAAAGTCGTGGACGAGCTGGTCAAGGTGATGGGTCGCCATAAACCA
GAGAACATTGTCATCGAGATGGCCAGGGAAAACCAGACTACCCAGAAGGGACAGAAGAACAGCAGGGAGC
GGATGAAAAGAATTGAGGAAGGGATTAAGGAGCTCGGGTCACAGATCCTTAAAGAGCACCCGGTGGAAAA
CACCCAGCTTCAGAATGAGAAGCTCTATCTGTACTACCTTCAAAATGGACGCGATATGTATGTGGACCAA
GAGCTTGATATCAACAGGCTCTCAGACTACGACGTGGACGCCATCGTCCCTCAGAGCTTCCTCAAAGACG
ACTCAATTGACAATAAGGTGCTGACTCGCTCAGACAAGAACCGGGGAAAGTCAGATAACGTGCCCTCAGA
GGAAGTCGTGAAAAAGATGAAGAACTATTGGCGCCAGCTTCTGAACGCAAAGCTGATCACTCAGCGGAAG
TTCGACAATCTCACTAAGGCTGAGAGGGGCGGACTGAGCGAACTGGACAAAGCAGGATTCATTAAACGGC
AACTTGTGGAGACTCGGCAGATTACTAAACATGTAGCCCAAATCCTTGACTCACGCATGAATACCAAGTA
CGACGAAAACGACAAACTTATCCGCGAGGTGAAGGTGATTACCCTGAAGTCCAAGCTGGTCAGCGATTTC
AGAAAGGACTTTCAATTCTACAAAGTGCGGGAGATCAATAACTATCATCATGCTCATGACGCATATCTGA
ATGCCGTGGTGGGAACCGCCCTGATCAAGAAGTACCCAAAGCTGGAAAGCGAGTTCGTGTACGGAGACTA
CAAGGTCTACGACGTGCGCAAGATGATTGCCAAATCTGAGCAGGAGATCGGAAAGGCCACCGCAAAGTAC
TTCTTCTACAGCAACATCATGAATTTCTTCAAGACCGAAATCACCCTTGCAAACGGTGAGATCCGGAAGA
GGCCGCTCATCGAGACTAATGGGGAGACTGGCGAAATCGTGTGGGACAAGGGCAGAGATTTCGCTACCGT
GCGCAAAGTGCTTTCTATGCCTCAAGTGAACATCGTGAAGAAAACCGAGGTGCAAACCGGAGGCTTTTCT
AAGGAATCAATCCTCCCCAAGCGCAACTCCGACAAGCTCATTGCAAGGAAGAAGGATTGGGACCCTAAGA
AGTACGGCGGATTCGATTCACCAACTGTGGCTTATTCTGTCCTGGTCGTGGCTAAGGTGGAAAAAGGAAA
GTCTAAGAAGCTCAAGAGCGTGAAGGAACTGCTGGGTATCACCATTATGGAGCGCAGCTCCTTCGAGAAG
AACCCAATTGACTTTCTCGAAGCCAAAGGTTACAAGGAAGTCAAGAAGGACCTTATCATCAAGCTCCCAA
AGTATAGCCTGTTCGAACTGGAGAATGGGCGGAAGCGGATGCTCGCCTCCGCTGGCGAACTTCAGAAGGG
TAATGAGCTGGCTCTCCCCTCCAAGTACGTGAATTTCCTCTACCTTGCAAGCCATTACGAGAAGCTGAAG
GGGAGCCCCGAGGACAACGAGCAAAAGCAACTGTTTGTGGAGCAGCATAAGCATTATCTGGACGAGATCA
TTGAGCAGATTTCCGAGTTTTCTAAACGCGTCATTCTCGCTGATGCCAACCTCGATAAAGTCCTTAGCGC
ATACAATAAGCACAGAGACAAACCAATTCGGGAGCAGGCTGAGAATATCATCCACCTGTTCACCCTCACC
AATCTTGGTGCCCCTGCCGCATTCAAGTACTTCGACACCACCATCGACCGGAAACGCTATACCTCCACCA
AAGAAGTGCTGGACGCCACCCTCATCCACCAGAGCATCACCGGACTTTACGAAACTCGGATTGACCTCTC
ACAGCTCGGAGGGGATGAGGGAGCTGGATCCTGAGACCAGACCAATAAAAAACGCCCGGCGGCAACCGAG
CGTTCTGAACAAATCCAGATGGAGTTCTGAGGTCATTACTGGATCTATCAACAGGAGTCCAAGCGAGCTC
GATATCAAATTACGCCCCGCCCTGCCACTCATCGCAGTACTGTTGTAATTCATTAAGCATTCTGCCGACA
TGGAAGCCATCACAAACGGCATGATGAACCTGAATCGCCAGCGGCATCAGCACCTTGTCGCCTTGCGTAT
AATATTTGCCCATGGTGAAAACGGGGGCGAAGAAGTTGTCCATATTGGCCACGTTTAAATCAAAACTGGT
GAAACTCACCCAGGGATTGGCTGAAACGAAAAACATATTCTCAATAAACCCTTTAGGGAAATAGGCCAGG
TTTTCACCGTAACACGCCACATCTTGCGAATATATGTGTAGAAACTGCCGGAAATCGTCGTGGTATTCAC
TCCAGAGCGATGAAAACGTTTCAGTTTGCTCATGGAAAACGGTGTAACAAGGGTGAACACTATCCCATAT
CACCAGCTCACCGTCTTTCATTGCCATACGAAATTCCGGATGAGCATTCATCAGGCGGGCAAGAATGTGA
ATAAAGGCCGGATAAAACTTGTGCTTATTTTTCTTTACGGTCTTTAAAAAGGCCGTAATATCCAGCTGAA
CGGTCTGGTTATAGGTACATTGAGCAACTGACTGAAATGCCTCAAAATGTTCTTTACGATGCCATTGGGA
TATATCAACGGTGGTATATCCAGTGATTTTTTTCTCCATTTTAGCTTCCTTAGCTCCTGAAAATCTCGAT
AACTCAAAAAATACGCCCGGTAGTGATCTTATTTCATTATGGTGAAAGTTGGAACCTCTTACGTGCCCGA
TCAATCATGACCAAAATCCCTTAACGTGAGTTTTCGTTCCACTGAGCGTCAGACCCCGTAGAAAAGATCA
AAGGATCTTCTTGAGATCCTTTTTTTCTGCGCGTAATCTGCTGCTTGCAAACAAAAAAACCACCGCTACC
AGCGGTGGTTTGTTTGCCGGATCAAGAGCTACCAACTCTTTTTCCGAAGGTAACTGGCTTCAGCAGAGCG
CAGATACCAAATACTGTTCTTCTAGTGTAGCCGTAGTTAGGCCACCACTTCAAGAACTCTGTAGCACCGC
CTACATACCTCGCTCTGCTAATCCTGTTACCAGTGGCTGCTGCCAGTGGCGATAAGTCGTGTCTTACCGG
GTTGGACTCAAGACGATAGTTACCGGATAAGGCGCAGCGGTCGGGCTGAACGGGGGGTTCGTGCACACAG
CCCAGCTTGGAGCGAACGACCTACACCGAACTGAGATACCTACAGCGTGAGCTATGAGAAAGCGCCACGC
TTCCCGAAGGGAGAAAGGCGGACAGGTATCCGGTAAGCGGCAGGGTCGGAACAGGAGAGCGCACGAGGGA
GCTTCCAGGGGGAAACGCCTGGTATCTTTATAGTCCTGTCGGGTTTCGCCACCTCTGACTTGAGCGTCGA
TTTTTGTGATGCTCGTCAGGGGGGCGGAGCCTATGGAAAAACGCCAGCAACGCGGCCTTTTTACGGTTCC
TGGCC
